Addgene plasmid #146878: pGEX-6P-1-HsTNRC6Biso1_1379-1723_L
Purpose: Bacterial Expression of HsTNRC6Biso1_1379-1723
Depositing lab: Elisa Izaurralde. Depositing organization: Max Planck Institute for Developmental Biology. Publication: Two PABPC1-binding sites in GW182 proteins promote miRNA-mediated gene silencing. Huntzinger E, Braun JE, Heimstädt S, Zekri L, Izaurralde E. EMBO J. 2010 Dec 15;29(24):4146-60. doi: 10.1038/emboj.2010.274 PubMed 21063388.
Backbone
  Vector backbone: pGEX-6P-1
  Vector type: Bacterial Expression
Growth in bacteria
  Bacterial resistance: Ampicillin, 100 μg/mL
  Growth temperature: 37°C
  Growth strain: DH5alpha
  Copy number: Low Copy
Gene/Insert
  Gene/Insert name: HsTNRC6Biso1_1379-1723
  Species: H. sapiens (human)
  Mutation: one non silent mutation T1486A compared to the sequence given by NCBI:NM_015088.2
  Entrez Gene: TNRC6B (a.k.a. GDSBA)
  Cloning method: Unknown
Terms and licenses: Academic/Nonprofit Terms; Industry Terms: Not Available to Industry
Depositor comments: Plasmids from this collection were made available to the research community and donated after the lab closed. Please note that the sequence provided by the depositing laboratory may be theoretical/predicted or based on Sanger sequencing results. There may be discrepancies between sequencing results obtained by Addgene and the depositor sequence. If an Addgene verified sequence is not available, please contact before placing your order to request that our lab fully sequence the plasmid.
How to cite: pGEX-6P-1-HsTNRC6Biso1_1379-1723_L was a gift from Elisa Izaurralde (Addgene plasmid # 146878 ; http://n2t.net/addgene:146878 ; RRID:Addgene_146878)
