[The description below was written by a language model from this plasmid's Addgene catalogue record and pLannotate feature annotations shown in this document.]
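Description:
pGEX-6P-1-HsTNRC6Biso1_1379-1723_L is a bacterial expression plasmid of about 6 kb, built on the pGEX-6P-1 backbone, for producing a C-terminal fragment of human TNRC6B (isoform 1, residues 1379–1723) as a glutathione S-transferase fusion in E. coli. It replicates from a ColE1/pMB1-type origin and is selected with ampicillin through the β-lactamase gene and its native promoter. The catalogue lists it as low copy. Short rop and bom fragments, a yciV fragment, and a lac promoter/lacZα segment downstream of lacI also appear in the annotation; these are backbone remnants rather than functional parts of the expression cassette.

Expression is driven by the hybrid tac promoter followed by a lac operator. The plasmid carries its own lacI gene under the up-mutated lacIq promoter, so transcription stays repressed until it is induced with IPTG. The open reading frame begins with Schistosoma japonicum GST, which allows purification on glutathione resin. After a short linker comes the TNRC6B fragment; in the pGEX-6P series this linker normally encodes a PreScission protease cleavage site, although the site is not separately annotated here. The depositor notes one non-silent change, T1486A, relative to the NCBI reference sequence. The cloning method is not recorded, and the supplied sequence may be theoretical rather than fully verified.

TNRC6B is a GW182-family scaffold protein that works with Argonaute proteins in miRNA- and siRNA-mediated silencing. The associated study concerns PABPC1-binding sites in GW182 proteins, so the plasmid is suited to making recombinant GST-tagged protein for in vitro binding or pull-down experiments on this region, though the record itself states only bacterial expression as the purpose.
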