Features (pLannotate 1.2.2; 17 found; start..end, strand, type, name):
      6..107     -  CDS            yciV (fragment): RNAAM_ECOLI - Also known as trpH From Escherichia coli (strain K12).
    183..211     +  promoter       tac promoter: strong E. coli promoter; hybrid between the trp and lac UV5 promoters
    219..235     +  protein_bind   lac operator: The lac repressor binds to the lac operator to inhibit transcription in E. coli. This inhibition can be relieved by adding lactose or isopropyl-β-D-thiogalactopyranoside (IPTG). lac repressor encoded by lacI
    258..911     +  CDS            GST26_SCHJA: Experimental evidence at protein level: Swiss-Prot protein existence level 1. GST isoenzymes appear to play a central role in the parasite detoxification system. Other functions are also suspected including a role in increasing the solubility of haematin in the parasite gut. From Schistosoma japonicum (Blood fluke).
    939..1985    +  CDS            TNRC6B (fragment): TNR6B_HUMAN - Also known as KIAA1093. Experimental evidence at protein level: Swiss-Prot protein existence level 1. Plays a role in RNA-mediated gene silencing by both micro- RNAs (miRNAs) and short interfering RNAs (siRNAs) (PubMed:16289642, PubMed:19167051, PubMed:19304925, PubMed:32354837). Required for miRNA- dependent translational repression and siRNA-dependent endonucleolytic cleavage of complementary mRNAs by argonaute family proteins (PubMed:16289642, PubMed:19167051, PubMed:19304925, PubMed:32354837). As scaffolding protein associates with argonaute proteins bound to partially comple
   2016..2055    +  CDS            rop (fragment): Rop protein, which maintains plasmids at low copy number; rop
   2157..2197    +  misc_feature   bom (fragment): basis of mobility region from pBR322
   2302..2406    +  promoter       AmpR promoter: bla
   2407..3267    +  CDS            AmpR: β-lactamase; bla; confers resistance to ampicillin, carbenicillin, and related antibiotics
   3438..4026    +  rep_origin     ori: high-copy-number ColE1/pMB1/pBR322/pUC origin of replication
   4212..4263    -  misc_feature   bom (fragment): basis of mobility region from pBR322
   4270..4347    +  promoter       lacIq promoter: lacI (mutant); In the lacIq allele, a single base change in the promoter boosts expression of the lacI gene about 10-fold.
   4348..5430    +  CDS            lacI: lac repressor; lacI; The lac repressor binds to the lac operator to inhibit transcription in E. coli. This inhibition can be relieved by adding lactose or isopropyl-β-D-thiogalactopyranoside (IPTG).
   5443..5464    +  protein_bind   CAP binding site: CAP binding activates transcription in the presence of cAMP. E. coli catabolite activator protein
   5479..5509    +  promoter       lac promoter: promoter for the E. coli lac operon
   5517..5533    +  protein_bind   lac operator: The lac repressor binds to the lac operator to inhibit transcription in E. coli. This inhibition can be relieved by adding lactose or isopropyl-β-D-thiogalactopyranoside (IPTG). lac repressor encoded by lacI
   5553..5726    +  CDS            lacZα: LacZα fragment of β-galactosidase; lacZ fragment
>Addgene plasmid #146878 | pGEX-6P-1-HsTNRC6Biso1_1379-1723_L | depositor full sequence | sequence record 289325 | Full Sequence
ACGTTATCGACTGCACGGTGCACCAATGCTTCTGGCGTCAGGCAGCCATCGGAAGCTGTGGTATGGCTGT
GCAGGTCGTAAATCACTGCATAATTCGTGTCGCTCAAGGCGCACTCCCGTTCTGGATAATGTTTTTTGCG
CCGACATCATAACGGTTCTGGCAAATATTCTGAAATGAGCTGTTGACAATTAATCATCGGCTCGTATAAT
GTGTGGAATTGTGAGCGGATAACAATTTCACACAGGAAACAGTATTCATGTCCCCTATACTAGGTTATTG
GAAAATTAAGGGCCTTGTGCAACCCACTCGACTTCTTTTGGAATATCTTGAAGAAAAATATGAAGAGCAT
TTGTATGAGCGCGATGAAGGTGATAAATGGCGAAACAAAAAGTTTGAATTGGGTTTGGAGTTTCCCAATC
TTCCTTATTATATTGATGGTGATGTTAAATTAACACAGTCTATGGCCATCATACGTTATATAGCTGACAA
GCACAACATGTTGGGTGGTTGTCCAAAAGAGCGTGCAGAGATTTCAATGCTTGAAGGAGCGGTTTTGGAT
ATTAGATACGGTGTTTCGAGAATTGCATATAGTAAAGACTTTGAAACTCTCAAAGTTGATTTTCTTAGCA
AGCTACCTGAAATGCTGAAAATGTTCGAAGATCGTTTATGTCATAAAACATATTTAAATGGTGATCATGT
AACCCATCCTGACTTCATGTTGTATGACGCTCTTGATGTTGTTTTATACATGGACCCAATGTGCCTGGAT
GCGTTCCCAAAATTAGTTTGTTTTAAAAAACGTATTGAAGCTATCCCACAAATTGATAAGTACTTGAAAT
CCAGCAAGTATATAGCATGGCCTTTGCAGGGCTGGCAAGCCACGTTTGGTGGTGGCGACCATCCTCCAAA
ATCGGATCTGGAAGTTCTGTTCCAGGGGCCCCTGGGATCCATCCAAAACATTGACCCTGAATCTGACCCC
TATGTCACCCCAGGAAGTGTGCTGGGGGGTACAGCCACATCTCCCATTGTAGATACTGACCACCAACTGC
TGCGGGATAACACCACAGGGTCTAATTCTTCCCTCAACACCTCGCTGCCTTCACCTGGTGCCTGGCCCTA
CAGTGCCTCTGACAACTCCTTTACCAACGTTCATAGCACTTCAGCAAAGTTCCCTGATTACAAATCAACA
TGGTCCCCAGATCCCATAGGACACAACCCCACTCATCTCTCCAACAAGATGTGGAAAAACCATATTTCCT
CCAGGAACACTGCACCGCTGCCCCGCCCACCTCCTGGTCTGACCAACCCCAAACCATCATCTCCCTGGAG
CAGCACAGCACCCCGATCAGTCAGGGGGTGGGGGACACAGGACTCACGGCTCGCCTCGGCCTCTACCTGG
AGTGATGGTGGCTCAGTTCGTCCTAGTTACTGGCTGGTTCTTCACAATCTCACCCCACAGATTGATGGGT
CAACCTTGAGAACGATCTGCATGCAGCATGGCCCACTGCTGACATTCCATCTGAATCTAACCCAGGGCAC
TGCCCTGATCCGATACAGCACCAAACAGGAGGCGGCCAAGGCCCAAACTGCACTGCACATGTGTGTGTTG
GGAAACACTACCATCCTTGCTGAGTTTGCCACTGATGATGAAGTCAGCCGCTTTCTGGCACAAGCTCAGC
CCCCTACACCTGCAGCAACCCCAAGTGCGCCAGCTGCGGGGTGGCAGTCGCTGGAGACCGGCCAGAACCA
GTCAGATCCCGTGGGACCTGCTCTGAATCTTTTTGGTGGGTCCACTGGGCTCGGGCAGTGGAGCAGCAGC
GCTGGTGGCAGCAGCGGGGCCGATCTTGCTGGCGCTTCATTGTGGGGGCCCCCAAACTATTCTTCTAGCT
TATGGGGAGTCCCAACGGTGGAAGATCCCCATAGGATGGGCAGCCCTGCTCCTTTACTACCTGGTGACCT
TCTGGGAGGAGGGTCGGATTCAATCTGAGCGGCCGCATCGTGACTGACTGACGATCTGCCTCGCGCGTTT
CGGTGATGACGGTGAAAACCTCTGACACATGCAGCTCCCGGAGACGGTCACAGCTTGTCTGTAAGCGGAT
GCCGGGAGCAGACAAGCCCGTCAGGGCGCGTCAGCGGGTGTTGGCGGGTGTCGGGGCGCAGCCATGACCC
AGTCACGTAGCGATAGCGGAGTGTATAATTCTTGAAGACGAAAGGGCCTCGTGATACGCCTATTTTTATA
GGTTAATGTCATGATAATAATGGTTTCTTAGACGTCAGGTGGCACTTTTCGGGGAAATGTGCGCGGAACC
CCTATTTGTTTATTTTTCTAAATACATTCAAATATGTATCCGCTCATGAGACAATAACCCTGATAAATGC
TTCAATAATATTGAAAAAGGAAGAGTATGAGTATTCAACATTTCCGTGTCGCCCTTATTCCCTTTTTTGC
GGCATTTTGCCTTCCTGTTTTTGCTCACCCAGAAACGCTGGTGAAAGTAAAAGATGCTGAAGATCAGTTG
GGTGCACGAGTGGGTTACATCGAACTGGATCTCAACAGCGGTAAGATCCTTGAGAGTTTTCGCCCCGAAG
AACGTTTTCCAATGATGAGCACTTTTAAAGTTCTGCTATGTGGCGCGGTATTATCCCGTGTTGACGCCGG
GCAAGAGCAACTCGGTCGCCGCATACACTATTCTCAGAATGACTTGGTTGAGTACTCACCAGTCACAGAA
AAGCATCTTACGGATGGCATGACAGTAAGAGAATTATGCAGTGCTGCCATAACCATGAGTGATAACACTG
CGGCCAACTTACTTCTGACAACGATCGGAGGACCGAAGGAGCTAACCGCTTTTTTGCACAACATGGGGGA
TCATGTAACTCGCCTTGATCGTTGGGAACCGGAGCTGAATGAAGCCATACCAAACGACGAGCGTGACACC
ACGATGCCTGCAGCAATGGCAACAACGTTGCGCAAACTATTAACTGGCGAACTACTTACTCTAGCTTCCC
GGCAACAATTAATAGACTGGATGGAGGCGGATAAAGTTGCAGGACCACTTCTGCGCTCGGCCCTTCCGGC
TGGCTGGTTTATTGCTGATAAATCTGGAGCCGGTGAGCGTGGGTCTCGCGGTATCATTGCAGCACTGGGG
CCAGATGGTAAGCCCTCCCGTATCGTAGTTATCTACACGACGGGGAGTCAGGCAACTATGGATGAACGAA
ATAGACAGATCGCTGAGATAGGTGCCTCACTGATTAAGCATTGGTAACTGTCAGACCAAGTTTACTCATA
TATACTTTAGATTGATTTAAAACTTCATTTTTAATTTAAAAGGATCTAGGTGAAGATCCTTTTTGATAAT
CTCATGACCAAAATCCCTTAACGTGAGTTTTCGTTCCACTGAGCGTCAGACCCCGTAGAAAAGATCAAAG
GATCTTCTTGAGATCCTTTTTTTCTGCGCGTAATCTGCTGCTTGCAAACAAAAAAACCACCGCTACCAGC
GGTGGTTTGTTTGCCGGATCAAGAGCTACCAACTCTTTTTCCGAAGGTAACTGGCTTCAGCAGAGCGCAG
ATACCAAATACTGTCCTTCTAGTGTAGCCGTAGTTAGGCCACCACTTCAAGAACTCTGTAGCACCGCCTA
CATACCTCGCTCTGCTAATCCTGTTACCAGTGGCTGCTGCCAGTGGCGATAAGTCGTGTCTTACCGGGTT
GGACTCAAGACGATAGTTACCGGATAAGGCGCAGCGGTCGGGCTGAACGGGGGGTTCGTGCACACAGCCC
AGCTTGGAGCGAACGACCTACACCGAACTGAGATACCTACAGCGTGAGCTATGAGAAAGCGCCACGCTTC
CCGAAGGGAGAAAGGCGGACAGGTATCCGGTAAGCGGCAGGGTCGGAACAGGAGAGCGCACGAGGGAGCT
TCCAGGGGGAAACGCCTGGTATCTTTATAGTCCTGTCGGGTTTCGCCACCTCTGACTTGAGCGTCGATTT
TTGTGATGCTCGTCAGGGGGGCGGAGCCTATGGAAAAACGCCAGCAACGCGGCCTTTTTACGGTTCCTGG
CCTTTTGCTGGCCTTTTGCTCACATGTTCTTTCCTGCGTTATCCCCTGATTCTGTGGATAACCGTATTAC
CGCCTTTGAGTGAGCTGATACCGCTCGCCGCAGCCGAACGACCGAGCGCAGCGAGTCAGTGAGCGAGGAA
GCGGAAGAGCGCCTGATGCGGTATTTTCTCCTTACGCATCTGTGCGGTATTTCACACCGCATAAATTCCG
ACACCATCGAATGGTGCAAAACCTTTCGCGGTATGGCATGATAGCGCCCGGAAGAGAGTCAATTCAGGGT
GGTGAATGTGAAACCAGTAACGTTATACGATGTCGCAGAGTATGCCGGTGTCTCTTATCAGACCGTTTCC
CGCGTGGTGAACCAGGCCAGCCACGTTTCTGCGAAAACGCGGGAAAAAGTGGAAGCGGCGATGGCGGAGC
TGAATTACATTCCCAACCGCGTGGCACAACAACTGGCGGGCAAACAGTCGTTGCTGATTGGCGTTGCCAC
CTCCAGTCTGGCCCTGCACGCGCCGTCGCAAATTGTCGCGGCGATTAAATCTCGCGCCGATCAACTGGGT
GCCAGCGTGGTGGTGTCGATGGTAGAACGAAGCGGCGTCGAAGCCTGTAAAGCGGCGGTGCACAATCTTC
TCGCGCAACGCGTCAGTGGGCTGATCATTAACTATCCGCTGGATGACCAGGATGCCATTGCTGTGGAAGC
TGCCTGCACTAATGTTCCGGCGTTATTTCTTGATGTCTCTGACCAGACACCCATCAACAGTATTATTTTC
TCCCATGAAGACGGTACGCGACTGGGCGTGGAGCATCTGGTCGCATTGGGTCACCAGCAAATCGCGCTGT
TAGCGGGCCCATTAAGTTCTGTCTCGGCGCGTCTGCGTCTGGCTGGCTGGCATAAATATCTCACTCGCAA
TCAAATTCAGCCGATAGCGGAACGGGAAGGCGACTGGAGTGCCATGTCCGGTTTTCAACAAACCATGCAA
ATGCTGAATGAGGGCATCGTTCCCACTGCGATGCTGGTTGCCAACGATCAGATGGCGCTGGGCGCAATGC
GCGCCATTACCGAGTCCGGGCTGCGCGTTGGTGCGGATATCTCGGTAGTGGGATACGACGATACCGAAGA
CAGCTCATGTTATATCCCGCCGTCAACCACCATCAAACAGGATTTTCGCCTGCTGGGGCAAACCAGCGTG
GACCGCTTGCTGCAACTCTCTCAGGGCCAGGCGGTGAAGGGCAATCAGCTGTTGCCCGTCTCACTGGTGA
AAAGAAAAACCACCCTGGCGCCCAATACGCAAACCGCCTCTCCCCGCGCGTTGGCCGATTCATTAATGCA
GCTGGCACGACAGGTTTCCCGACTGGAAAGCGGGCAGTGAGCGCAACGCAATTAATGTGAGTTAGCTCAC
TCATTAGGCACCCCAGGCTTTACACTTTATGCTTCCGGCTCGTATGTTGTGTGGAATTGTGAGCGGATAA
CAATTTCACACAGGAAACAGCTATGACCATGATTACGGATTCACTGGCCGTCGTTTTACAACGTCGTGAC
TGGGAAAACCCTGGCGTTACCCAACTTAATCGCCTTGCAGCACATCCCCCTTTCGCCAGCTGGCGTAATA
GCGAAGAGGCCCGCACCGATCGCCCTTCCCAACAGTTGCGCAGCCTGAATGGCGAATGGCGCTTTGCCTG
GTTTCCGGCACCAGAAGCGGTGCCGGAAAGCTGGCTGGAGTGCGATCTTCCTGAGGCCGATACTGTCGTC
GTCCCCTCAAACTGGCAGATGCACGGTTACGATGCGCCCATCTACACCAACGTAACCTATCCCATTACGG
TCAATCCGCCGTTTGTTCCCACGGAGAATCCGACGGGTTGTTACTCGCTCACATTTAATGTTGATGAAAG
CTGGCTACAGGAAGGCCAGACGCGAATTATTTTTGATGGCGTTGGAATT
